>Addgene plasmid #188029 | GBH-2aG4-insGFP.2 | addgene full sequence | sequence record 381142 | Addgene NGS Result
TTTAAATGGTACCGAGCAGAGGTGTAAAAAGTACTCAAAAATTTTACTCAAGTGAAAGTACAAGTACTTA
GGGAAAATTTTACTCAATTAAAAGTAAAAGTATCTGGCTAGAATCTTACTTGAGTAAAAGTAAAAAAGTA
CTCCATTAAAATTGTACTTGAGTATTAAGGAAGTAAAAGTAAAAGCAAGAAAGAAAACTAGAGTGGTCTC
CCTTTAGTGAGGGTCAATTGATGGGAGGCGTTCGGGCCACAGCGGACACGCAGGTGCGCAACGCAATTAA
TGTGAGTTAGCTCACTCATTAGGCACCCCAGGCTTTACACTTTATGCTTCCGGCTCGTATGTTGTGTGGA
ATTGTGAGCGGATAACAATTTCACACAGGAAACAGCTATGACCATGATTACGCCAAGCGCGCAATTAACC
CTCACTAAAGGGAACAAAAGCTGGAGGACCTCGAGGGGGGGCCCGGTACCCAATTCGCCCTATAGTGAGT
CGTATTACGCGCGCTCACTGGCCGTCGTTTTACAACGTCGTGACTGGGAAAACCCTGGCGTTACCCAACT
TAATCGCCTTGCAGCACATCCCCCTTTCGCCAGCTGGCGTAATAGCGAAGAGGCCCGCACCGATCGCCCT
TCCCAACAGTTGCGCAGCCTGAATGGCGAATGGACCTGCCACACTTCCTTGCTAGACAATGGGCCCATAA
CTTTAAATAATGCCAATTATTTAAAGTTACTATCATAACTTCGTATAGCATACATTATACGAAGTTATAC
CTAGGCTTACCACCCACTAGCGGTCAGACTGCAGATTGCAGCACGAAACAGGAAGCTGACTCCACATGGT
CACATGCTCACTGAAGTGTTGACTTCCCTGACAGCTGTGCACTTTCTAAACCGGTTTTCTCATTCATTTA
CAGTCAGCCGGAATTCACCCGGGTACCGGAAGGTGCCACGAACTTCTCTCTGTTAAAGCAAGCAGGAGAC
GTGGAAGAAAACCCCGGTCCTACGTACCAGAAGCTACTGTCTTCTATCGAACAAGCATGCGATATTTGCC
GACTTAAAAAGCTCAAGTGCTCCAAAGAAAAACCGAAGTGCGCCAAGTGTCTGAAGAACAACTGGGAGTG
TCGCTACTCTCCCAAAACCAAAAGGTCTCCGCTGACTAGGGCACATCTGACAGAAGTGGAATCAAGGCTA
GAAAGACTGGAACAGCTATTTCTACTGATTTTTCCTCGAGAAGACCTTGACATGATTTTGAAAATGGATT
CTTTACAGGATATAAAAGCATTGTTAACAGGATTATTTGTACAAGATAATGTGAATAAAGATGCCGTCAC
AGATAGATTGGCTTCAGTGGAGACTGATATGCCTCTAACATTGAGACAGCATAGAATAAGTGCGACATCA
TCATCGGAAGAGAGTAGTAACAAAGGTCAAAGACAGTTGACTGTATCGTCGAGGTCGACCCCGGGAATAC
AGATCTCTCGAGCCGCCCCCCCGACCGATGTCAGCCTGGGGGACGAGCTCCACTTAGACGGCGAGGACGT
GGCGATGGCGCATGCCGACGCGCTAGACGATTTCGATCTGGACATGTTGGGGGACGGGGATTCCCCGGGT
CCGGGATTTACCCCCCACGACTCCGCCCCCTACGGCGCTCTGGATATGTAACTAGTAATTAAGTCTCAGC
CACCGTTAACTGAACATGTCAAAACCTGTGGAGACTGTTGAGATTTGATGTTCTGAAAAGATAAAGCCTA
TAAATAAAATGTTGCCCAAATTTCCTGCCTGATGTTTTTCTTTGTCTTTGCTACATGGCTTTGCTGCTCG
GATCGGCTCACTCTGTGTATGCCACGTTCACTTTGTACTCTCCTTCTCACGGTAGGTTTATTATTTTTAG
ATGTGCAGTTAGTTTCTGTGAAATAACACACCACACACTGATATTGTCTGTGCATTGACTTGGTGAGTGC
ACATTGTTTTTGATCTTGACATATTTATATTTGATTGATCAGGTGAACTGTGTGAATCTAAAGTGCTCCA
TACAGATGTTCTGCATTGAAAATATTCTCATTTTATTAGTGGAAGTGAGTGTATGCCACATCCAATCAAT
TTCAGCAAACACCCCAGTATGATTTAATGCAAAAAAATGAAGGTATCAAACACGCATTACTACTTTGCAG
TTAAATATTTAACATTTATTCCAACACGAAAAAAAGCAGTAAATAACACTTTGACAAACACGTCAGGACA
TCTTATTTTTGTCACCCTCACAGGCAATTTAGTATAATATATTATATATATATATATATCATATAATAAT
ATTCAGTATAATATATATATATATATCATATTATAATATTCAGTATAATATAAAACACAAACACATATAT
GTATAATATAATATAACATTTTTATTTATTGAGATGCCTCTATGGACCGTGTTATAAGAAGTAAAGATCA
GGAGAAGTAAACATGAAGTGTAATTATGAATACTGATGTTAAATTAAGCTATGATGAGTTTTCACTGTTA
ATTTACCATCTCAATTAAATGTTGATGCCTCCATGACCAAGTTAAGCAGATGAGACTGAGGACAACTGTA
GAAGACAAGATGTTCACTTTGCTGAATATAGCTGGCTTGACAGTTATCTATGACTCTATAAATATATATA
TATTTTTTTTTTTATAAAATGATTTATTTATAACTATATATCCATTTCTCAGACAGGTGCTTCATATCCC
TCACTCCCGTAGCTGTCCATGCTGGATCTGTCCCCGTTGTTTTTAAAAAGCTAAATAAGTTATTAACATG
ACTGCATCCAGCGAGCCAAACCTGTCTGGTGTACAGCTACCAGAGAAGCCATATGGGCGCACAAAATGAT
CTAATAGTATACTATAAAATCTTTCAAAATCCAGGCCACTACCCTATGACTAAAACCACACATATTAGGT
TTTAAAAAAAAGTCACAATGAAGACGTCACAAACGTTCCTGAAGACTAATGACTCGTCTAACCCCATCTT
ACCTTCTGCTGTTTCACTCAAAGAAAAGCCACCAGCTGTCTCTGTGATCTGCTCATTCTGTGTAAACTTG
TGTTCTCAACAATTAACAATTAACCAAAAGCCTCTGGAGCTGCGTGAGCATCACGATGTGTTTGTCTTCT
GTGAGCGTGGCAGTGTCCACGAAGTCAATGTGAATTGGTTGGCCAAACACAGCTAATGTGGCATGTGTGA
TTGGACAGCCACTTAAAAGTGTTAAAGTGTGTTTACGCACAGGATTGGTTTTCCGCTGAATCAGGCAAAA
CCAGCAGAACCGATCTAAACTCGAGTATAAAAGTGAGTAGGAGATGCTATTCGTCCCAAAACATCTCCAC
CACCATATCCACCATTCCTCGCCTCTGCTTCGAGAACAGGTGAGTGTCGAGCGGGATGGTAAATCTACAG
AGAATGCGGAGTGTAGCTTGTGTACATGTTTTTGATTAACAGAGATTGTATGTGTGTGTTTGTGTCAGTG
TGGAATTCCTCGAGACCATGAGCGGAGGTGAGGAGCTGTTCGCCGGCATCGTGCCCGTGCTGATCGAGCT
GGACGGCGACGTGCACGGCCACAAGTTCAGCGTGCGCGGCGAGGGCGAGGGCGACGCCGACTACGGCAAG
CTGGAGATCAAGTTCATCTGCACCACCGGCAAGCTGCCCGTGCCCTGGCCCACCCTGGTGACCACCCTCT
GCTACGGCATCCAGTGCTTCGCCCGCTACCCCGAGCACATGAAGATGAACGACTTCTTCAAGAGCGCCAT
GCCCGAGGGCTACATCCAGGAGCGCACCATCCAGTTCCAGGACGACGGCAAGTACAAGACCCGCGGCGAG
GTGAAGTTCGAGGGCGACACCCTGGTGAACCGCATCGAGCTGAAGGGCAAGGACTTCAAGGAGGACGGCA
ACATCCTGGGCCACAAGCTGGAGTACAGCTTCAACAGCCACAACGTGTACATCCGCCCCGACAAGGCCAA
CAACGGCCTGGAGGCTAACTTCAAGACCCGCCACAACATCGAGGGCGGCGGCGTGCAGCTGGCCGACCAC
TACCAGACCAACGTGCCCCTGGGCGACGGCCCCGTGCTGATCCCCATCAACCACTACCTGAGCACTCAGA
CCAAGATCAGCAAGGACCGCAACGAGGCCCGCGACCACATGGTGCTCCTGGAGTCCTTCAGCGCCTGCTG
CCACACCCACGGCATGGACGAGCTGTATAGGTAATAGATCTGTGCCTTCTAGTTGCCAGCCATCTGTTGT
TTGCCCCTCCCCCGTGCCTTCCTTGACCCTGGAAGGTGCCACTCCCACTGTCCTTTCCTAATAAAATGAG
GAAATTGCATCGCATTGTCTGAGTAGGTGTCATTCTATTCTGGGGGGTGGGGTGGGGCAGGACAGCAAGG
GGGAGGATTGGGAAGACAATAGCAGGCATGCTGGGGATGCGGTGGGCTCTATGGCTTCTGAGGCGGAAAG
AACCAAAGGGCGAATTAATTCATTGATGAGTTTGGACAAACCACAACTAGAATGCAGTGAAAAAAATGCT
TTATTTGTGAAATTTGTGATGCTATTGCTTTATTTGTAACCATTATAAGCTGCAATAAACAAGTTAACAA
CAACAATTGCATTCATTTTATGTTTCAGGTTCAGGGGGAGGTGTGGGAGGTTTTTTAAAGCAAGTAAAAC
CTCTACAAATGTGGTCATTGATGAGTTTGGACAAACCACAACTAGAATGCAGTGAAAAAAATGCTTTATT
TGTGAAATTTGTGATGCTATTGCTTTATTTGTAACCATTATAAGCTGCAATAAACAAGTTAACAACAACA
ATTGCATTCATTTTATGTTTCAGGTTCAGGGGGAGGTGTGGGAGGTTTTTTAAAGCAAGTAAAACCTCTA
CAAATGTGGTCATTCAGATCAATTAACCCTCACCCGGGCTAGCGATGCATGGGAGCTCAAGACGTCTGAT
AACTTCGTATAGCATACATTATACGAAGTTATCTACCTAACTTTAAATAATGCCAATTATTTAAAGTTAC
TTCCGCGCCCGGGGAGCCCAAGGGCACGCCCTGGCACCTGACGTACGTTGTCTAGCAAGGAAGTGAAGAG
CTATCCGGATATATATGTATGTTATCATAACTGTACTGGCTATGTCAGGTGGTAATGACTGTAACGTTAC
GTTACTCGTTGTAGGCACGACATTGAATATGCTCTTCTCCGCTGTGGCCCGAACGCCTCCCGCTAGCGAT
GGGATCTAATACGACTCACTATAGGGAGACCAAGGGAAAATAGAATGAAGTGATCTCCAAAAAATAAGTA
CTTTTTGACTGTAAATAAAATTGTAAGGAGTAAAAAGTACTTTTTTTTCTAAAAAAATGTAATTAAGTAA
AAGTAAAAGTATTGATTTTTAATTGTACTCAAGTAAAGTAAAAATCCCCAAAAATAATACTTAAGTACAG
TAATCAAGTAAAATTACTCAAGTACTTTACACCTCTGGGATCCAGCTGCATCATGAACAATAAAACTGTC
TGCTTACATAAACAGTAATACAAGGGGTGTTATGAGCCATATTCAACGGGAAACGTCGAGGCCGCGATTA
AATTCCAACATGGATGCTGATTTATATGGGTATAAATGGGCTCGCGATAATGTCGGGCAATCAGGTGCGA
CAATCTATCGCTTGTATGGGAAGCCCGATGCGCCAGAGTTGTTTCTGAAACATGGCAAAGGTAGCGTTGC
CAATGATGTTACAGATGAGATGGTCAGACTAAACTGGCTGACGGAATTTATGCCTCTTCCGACCATCAAG
CATTTTATCCGTACTCCTGATGATGCATGGTTACTCACCACTGCGATCCCCGGAAAAACAGCATTCCAGG
TATTAGAAGAATATCCTGATTCAGGTGAAAATATTGTTGATGCGCTGGCAGTGTTCCTGCGCCGGTTGCA
TTCGATTCCTGTTTGTAATTGTCCTTTTAACAGCGATCGCGTATTTCGTCTCGCTCAGGCGCAATCACGA
ATGAATAACGGTTTGGTTGATGCGAGTGATTTTGATGACGAGCGTAATGGCTGGCCTGTTGAACAAGTCT
GGAAAGAAATGCATAAACTTTTGCCATTCTCACCGGATTCAGTCGTCACTCATGGTGATTTCTCACTTGA
TAACCTTATTTTTGACGAGGGGAAATTAATAGGTTGTATTGATGTTGGACGAGTCGGAATCGCAGACCGA
TACCAGGATCTTGCCATCCTATGGAACTGCCTCGGTGAGTTTTCTCCTTCATTACAGAAACGGCTTTTTC
AAAAATATGGTATTGATAATCCTGATATGAATAAATTGCAGTTTCATTTGATGCTCGATGAGTTTTTCTA
ATCAGAATTGGTTAATTGGTTGTAACACTGGCAAAAAGGATCTAGGTGAAGATCCTTTTTGATAATCTCA
TGACCAAAATCCCTTAACGTGAGTTTTCGTTCCACTGAGCGTCAGACCCCGTAGAAAAGATCAAAGGATC
TTCTTGAGATCCTTTTTTTCTGCGCGTAATCTGCTGCTTGCAAACAAAAAAACCACCGCTACCAGCGGTG
GTTTGTTTGCCGGATCAAGAGCTACCAACTCTTTTTCCGAAGGTAACTGGCTTCAGCAGAGCGCAGATAC
CAAATACTGTTCTTCTAGTGTAGCCGTAGTTAGGCCACCACTTCAAGAACTCTGTAGCACCGCCTACATA
CCTCGCTCTGCTAATCCTGTTACCAGTGGCTGCTGCCAGTGGCGATAAGTCGTGTCTTACCGGGTTGGAC
TCAAGACGATAGTTACCGGATAAGGCGCAGCGGTCGGGCTGAACGGGGGGTTCGTGCACACAGCCCAGCT
TGGAGCGAACGACCTACACCGAACTGAGATACCTACAGCGTGAGCTATGAGAAAGCGCCACGGTTCCCGA
AGGGAGAAAGGCGGACAGGTATCCGGTAAGCGGCAGGGTCGGAACAGGAGAGCGCACGAGGGAGCTTCCA
GGGGGAAACGCCTGGTATCTTTATAGTCCTGTCGGGTTTCGCCACCTCTGACTTGAGCGTCGATTTTTGT
GATGCTCGTCAGGGGGGCGGAGCCTATGGAAAAACGCCAGCAACGCGGCCTTTTTACGGTTCCTGGCCTT
TTGCTGGCCTTTTGCTCACATGTTCTTTCCTGCGTTATCCCCTGATTCTGTGGATAACCGTATTACCGCC
TTTGAGTGAGCTGATACCGCTCGCCGCAGCCGAACGACCGAGCGCAGCGAGTCAGTGAGCGAGGAAGCGG
AACAGA
Features (pLannotate 1.2.2; 25 found; start..end, strand, type, name):
    203..221     -  promoter       T7 Φ3.8 promoter (fragment): weak promoter for bacteriophage T7 RNA polymerase
    278..299     +  protein_bind   CAP binding site: CAP binding activates transcription in the presence of cAMP. E. coli catabolite activator protein
    314..344     +  promoter       lac promoter: promoter for the E. coli lac operon
    352..368     +  protein_bind   lac operator: The lac repressor binds to the lac operator to inhibit transcription in E. coli. This inhibition can be relieved by adding lactose or isopropyl-β-D-thiogalactopyranoside (IPTG). lac repressor encoded by lacI
    413..431     +  promoter       T3 promoter: promoter for bacteriophage T3 RNA polymerase
    447..470     +  misc_feature   MCS (fragment): pBluescript multiple cloning site
    479..497     -  promoter       T7 promoter: promoter for bacteriophage T7 RNA polymerase
    505..660     +  CDS            lacZα (fragment): LacZα fragment of β-galactosidase; lacZ fragment
    735..768     +  protein_bind   loxP: Cre-mediated recombination occurs in the 8-bp core sequence (GCATACAT). Cre recombinase
    945..1001    +  CDS            P2A: 2A peptide from porcine teschovirus-1 polyprotein Eukaryotic ribosomes fail to insert a peptide bond between the Gly and Pro residues, yielding separate polypeptides.
   1010..1448    +  CDS            GAL4 DNA binding domain (fragment): DNA binding domain of the GAL4 transcriptional activator; Saccharomyces cerevisiae GAL4 (truncated)
   1485..1658    +  CDS            VP16 AD (fragment): transcriptional activation domain of herpes simplex virus protein VP16 (Triezenberg et al., 1988; Cousens et al., 1989); UL48
   2320..2336    -  promoter       LEU2 promoter (fragment): S. cerevisiae LEU2
   3518..4231    +  CDS            TagGFP2: TagGFP2 is a basic (constitutively fluorescent) green fluorescent protein published in 2008, derived from Aequorea macrodactyla. It is reported to be a very rapidly-maturing monomer with low acid sensitivity.
   4240..4464    +  polyA_signal   bGH poly(A) signal: bovine growth hormone polyadenylation signal
   4468..4485    +  promoter       SV40 promoter (fragment): SV40 enhancer and early promoter
   4534..4615    -  polyA_signal   SV40 poly(A) signal: SV40 polyadenylation signal
   4638..4705    -  CDS            large T antigen (fragment): large T antigen from SV40 (simian virus 40)
   4739..4820    -  polyA_signal   SV40 poly(A) signal: SV40 polyadenylation signal
   4843..4910    -  CDS            large T antigen (fragment): large T antigen from SV40 (simian virus 40)
   4969..5002    +  protein_bind   loxP: Cre-mediated recombination occurs in the 8-bp core sequence (GCATACAT). Cre recombinase
   5044..5077    -  protein_bind   attB: minimal attB site for the φC31 integrase (Groth et al., 2000) phage φC31 integrase
   5257..5275    +  promoter       T7 promoter: promoter for bacteriophage T7 RNA polymerase
   5562..6371    +  CDS            KanR: aminoglycoside phosphotransferase; aph(3')-Ia; confers resistance to kanamycin in bacteria or G418 (Geneticin®) in eukaryotes
   6514..7102    +  rep_origin     ori: high-copy-number ColE1/pMB1/pBR322/pUC origin of replication
