[The description below was written by a language model from this plasmid's Addgene catalogue record and pLannotate feature annotations shown in this document.]
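Description:
GBH-2aG4-insGFP.2 is a zebrafish-optimized cloning vector for building donors that place a conditional gene-break (protein trap) cassette into an intron of a chosen target gene by homology-directed integration. It is built on the pKTol2-SE backbone and is propagated in E. coli as a high-copy plasmid, using a ColE1/pUC-type origin and a kanamycin resistance gene. As supplied it carries no targeting arms. The user clones a 5′ homology domain using BfuAI and a 3′ homology domain using BspQI, on either side of the cassette. The remnants of lacZα, the lac promoter and operator, and the T3 and T7 promoters annotated upstream of the cassette appear to be pBluescript-style cloning-region sequences.

The payload lies between two directly oriented loxP sites, so Cre recombinase can excise it after integration, which presumably accounts for the "conditional" label. The first component is a P2A peptide followed by the GAL4 DNA-binding domain fused to the VP16 activation domain. It has no promoter of its own and depends on the endogenous promoter of the trapped gene. The 2A sequence separates Gal4-VP16 from the truncated host protein, so that Gal4-VP16 reports the locus's expression pattern and can drive UAS-linked transgenes. The second component is a secondary marker, TagGFP2 with a bGH polyadenylation signal. The catalogue states that it is driven by an insulin promoter, although the feature table does not annotate this promoter. This marker presumably lets carriers be identified independently of the trapped gene's expression. Two reverse-strand SV40 poly(A) signals sit near the 3′ loxP site, and a φC31 attB site lies just outside it. The record does not explain the role of either element, and no splice acceptor is annotated.
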