Addgene plasmid #188029: GBH-2aG4-insGFP.2
Purpose: Cloning vector for conditional, intronic, targeted integration of a genebreak cassette optimized for zebrafish
Depositing lab: Karl Clark. Depositing organization: Mayo Foundation for Medical Education and Research.
Backbone
  Vector backbone: pKTol2-SE
  Backbone manufacturer: K.Clark
  Backbone size w/o insert (bp): 7200
  Vector type: Targetable insertional mutagen and reporter system
Growth in bacteria
  Bacterial resistance: Kanamycin, 50 μg/mL
  Growth temperature: 37°C
  Growth strain: DH5alpha
  Copy number: High Copy
Gene/Insert
  Gene/Insert name: Targeted 2aGal4VP16 protein trap; secondary marker insulin GFP
  Species: D. rerio (zebrafish)
  Promoter: Endogenuous Promoter; insulin promotor
  Cloning method: Restriction Enzyme; 5′ cloning site BfuaI (unknown if destroyed); 3′ cloning site BspQI (unknown if destroyed)
  Sequencing primers: 5′ SEQ-pk-F1: TGTATTACTGTTTATGTAAGCAGACA; 3′ SEQ-pk-R1: AGCGAGTCAGTGAGCGA
Terms and licenses: Academic/Nonprofit Terms; Industry Terms: Not Available to Industry
Depositor comments: This plasmid is designed to have homology domains cloned into the 5' end and 3' end. Bfuai is used to clone in the 5' homology domain, while BspQi is used to clone in the 3' homology domain.
How to cite: GBH-2aG4-insGFP.2 was a gift from Karl Clark (Addgene plasmid # 188029 ; http://n2t.net/addgene:188029 ; RRID:Addgene_188029)
